Addgene plasmid #207233: pFUW-TetO-Tbet
Purpose: doxycycline-inducible expression of Mouse Tbet mammalian cells
Depositing lab: Filipe Pereira. Depositing organization: Center for Neuroscience and Cell Biology, University of Coimbra. Publication: Anchored screening identifies transcription factor blueprints underlying dendritic cell diversity and subset-specific anti-tumor immunity. Henriques-Oliveira L, Altman AR, Kurochkin I, Ascic E, Halitzki E, Matei A, Pértiga-Cabral D, Ulmert I, Holst S, Nair MS, Cunha PP, Park S, Vergani S, Kharas MG, Yuan J, Lahl K, Rosa FF, Pires CF, Pereira C-F. Immunity. 58, 1-20. October 2025. 10.1016/j.immuni.2025.08.001.
Backbone
  Vector backbone: pFUW-TetO
  Vector type: Mammalian Expression, Lentiviral
Growth in bacteria
  Bacterial resistance: Ampicillin, 100 μg/mL
  Growth temperature: 37°C
  Growth strain: NEB Stable
  Copy number: High Copy
Gene/Insert
  Gene/Insert name: pFUW-TetO-Tbet (alt name: Tbx21)
  Species: M. musculus (mouse)
  Insert size (bp): 1632
  Entrez Gene: Tbx21 (a.k.a. TBT1, Tbet, Tblym)
  Promoter: CMV
  Cloning method: Restriction Enzyme; 5′ cloning site XbaI (unknown if destroyed); 3′ cloning site BstBI (unknown if destroyed)
  Sequencing primers: 5′ TCCACGCTGTTTTGACCTCC
Terms and licenses: Academic/Nonprofit Terms; Industry Terms: Not Available to Industry
How to cite: pFUW-TetO-Tbet was a gift from Filipe Pereira (Addgene plasmid # 207233 ; http://n2t.net/addgene:207233 ; RRID:Addgene_207233)
