[The description below was written by a language model from this plasmid's Addgene catalogue record and pLannotate feature annotations shown in this document.]
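Description:
pFUW-TetO-Tbet is a lentiviral transfer plasmid for doxycycline-inducible expression of mouse T-bet (Tbx21) in mammalian cells, built on the pFUW-TetO backbone. It is maintained in E. coli through a high-copy ColE1/pUC-type origin with ampicillin resistance (AmpR), and it also carries an f1 origin. Outside the viral region, the backbone holds an SV40/EM7-driven bleomycin/Zeocin resistance cassette with an SV40 poly(A) signal.

The viral genome is transcribed in packaging cells from a CMV enhancer/promoter fused to a truncated HIV-1 5' LTR. It is followed by the Ψ packaging signal, a gag fragment, the Rev response element for Rev-dependent nuclear export, and the cPPT/CTS. A second truncated LTR and a bGH poly(A) signal close the unit at the 3' end. Within this framework, the payload is driven by a tetracycline response element (annotated as a fragment of the seven-copy tetO array) joined to a minimal CMV promoter. The "CMV" promoter listed in the catalogue therefore corresponds, for the insert, to this Tet-responsive minimal promoter. The Tbx21 coding sequence lies downstream; the automated annotation matched it to the human TBX21 protein, but the catalogue gives the species as mouse. A WPRE follows to enhance transcript stability and expression.

The plasmid encodes no tetracycline transactivator, so induction requires one, such as rtTA, supplied from a separate source. T-bet is a lineage-defining T-box transcription factor. The associated publication concerns screening of transcription factors underlying dendritic cell diversity, which suggests this vector was used for enforced, inducible T-bet expression in such experiments.
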