Features (pLannotate 1.2.2; 32 found; start..end, strand, type, name):
     27..406     +  enhancer       CMV enhancer: human cytomegalovirus immediate early enhancer
    407..606     +  promoter       CMV promoter: human cytomegalovirus (CMV) immediate early promoter
    624..804     +  LTR            5' LTR (truncated): truncated 5' long terminal repeat (LTR) from HIV-1
    851..976     +  misc_feature   HIV-1 Ψ: packaging signal of human immunodeficiency virus type 1
    960..1323    +  CDS            HIV-1 gag (fragment): gag protein from human immunodeficiency virus 1; gag
   1469..1702    +  misc_feature   RRE: The Rev response element (RRE) of HIV-1 allows for Rev-dependent mRNA export from the nucleus to the cytoplasm.
   2079..2179    +  CDS            Rev (fragment): human immunodeficiency virus 1 (HIV-1) Rev protein; rev; enhances nuclear export of unspliced and incompletely spliced viral mRNAs
   2229..2346    +  misc_feature   cPPT/CTS: central polypurine tract and central termination sequence of HIV-1
   2403..2646    +  protein_bind   tetracycline response element (fragment): contains seven copies of the tetracycline operator tetO tetracycline repressor TetR
   2664..2702    +  promoter       minimal CMV promoter: human cytomegalovirus (CMV) immediate early promoter
   2814..4418    +  CDS            TBX21: TBX21_HUMAN - Also known as TBET, TBLYM. Experimental evidence at protein level: Swiss-Prot protein existence level 1. Lineage-defining transcription factor which initiates Th1 lineage development from naive Th precursor cells both by activating Th1 genetic programs and by repressing the opposing Th2 and Th17 genetic programs (PubMed:10761931). Activates transcription of a set of genes important for Th1 cell function, including those encoding IFN- gamma and the chemokine receptor CXCR3. Activates IFNG and CXCR3 genes in part by recruiting chromatin remodeling complexes including KDM6B, a SMARC
   4428..4446    +  misc_feature   MCS (fragment): pBluescript multiple cloning site
   4446..5034    +  misc_feature   WPRE: woodchuck hepatitis virus posttranscriptional regulatory element
   4971..5552    +  CDS            nef (fragment): NEF_HV1H2 - Experimental evidence at protein level: Swiss-Prot protein existence level 1. Extracellular Nef protein targets CD4(+) T-lymphocytes for apoptosis by interacting with CXCR4 surface receptors. From Human immunodeficiency virus type 1 group M subtype B (isolate HXB2) (HIV-1).
   5559..5739    +  LTR            5' LTR (truncated): truncated 5' long terminal repeat (LTR) from HIV-1
   5771..5995    +  polyA_signal   bGH poly(A) signal: bovine growth hormone polyadenylation signal
   5999..6020    +  promoter       SV40 promoter (fragment): SV40 enhancer and early promoter
   6041..6469    +  rep_origin     f1 ori (sequence partly withheld): f1 bacteriophage origin of replication; arrow indicates direction of (+) strand synthesis
   6496..6573    +  promoter       SV40 promoter (fragment): SV40 enhancer and early promoter
   6595..6804    +  promoter       SV40 promoter: SV40 early promoter
   6860..6907    +  promoter       EM7 promoter: synthetic bacterial promoter&nbsp
   6926..7300    +  CDS            BleoR: antibiotic-binding protein; Sh ble from Streptoalloteichus hindustanus; confers resistance to bleomycin, phleomycin, and Zeocin™
   7310..7435    +  CDS            ble (fragment): BLE_KLEPN - Experimental evidence at protein level: Swiss-Prot protein existence level 1. Binding protein with a strong affinity to the bleomycin family of antibiotics. Binds to CL990; an antimitotic-antibiotic compound. From Klebsiella pneumoniae.
   7430..7551    +  polyA_signal   SV40 poly(A) signal: SV40 polyadenylation signal
   7624..7640    -  protein_bind   lac operator: The lac repressor binds to the lac operator to inhibit transcription in E. coli. This inhibition can be relieved by adding lactose or isopropyl-β-D-thiogalactopyranoside (IPTG). lac repressor encoded by lacI
   7648..7678    -  promoter       lac promoter: promoter for the E. coli lac operon
   7693..7714    -  protein_bind   CAP binding site: CAP binding activates transcription in the presence of cAMP. E. coli catabolite activator protein
   7727..7819    -  CDS            lacI (fragment): lac repressor; lacI; The lac repressor binds to the lac operator to inhibit transcription in E. coli. This inhibition can be relieved by adding lactose or isopropyl-β-D-thiogalactopyranoside (IPTG).
   8002..8590    -  rep_origin     ori: high-copy-number ColE1/pMB1/pBR322/pUC origin of replication
   8761..9621    -  CDS            AmpR: β-lactamase; bla; confers resistance to ampicillin, carbenicillin, and related antibiotics
   9622..9726    -  promoter       AmpR promoter: bla
   9785..9837    -  misc_feature   bom (fragment): basis of mobility region from pBR322
>Addgene plasmid #207233 | pFUW-TetO-Tbet | addgene full sequence | sequence record 414882 | Addgene NGS Result
CGATGTACGGGCCAGATATACGCGTTGACATTGATTATTGACTAGTTATTAATAGTAATCAATTACGGGG
TCATTAGTTCATAGCCCATATATGGAGTTCCGCGTTACATAACTTACGGTAAATGGCCCGCCTGGCTGAC
CGCCCAACGACCCCCGCCCATTGACGTCAATAATGACGTATGTTCCCATAGTAACGCCAATAGGGACTTT
CCATTGACGTCAATGGGTGGAGTATTTACGGTAAACTGCCCACTTGGCAGTACATCAAGTGTATCATATG
CCAAGTACGCCCCCTATTGACGTCAATGACGGTAAATGGCCCGCCTGGCATTATGCCCAGTACATGACCT
TATGGGACTTTCCTACTTGGCAGTACATCTACGTATTAGTCATCGCTATTACCATGGTGATGCGGTTTTG
GCAGTACATCAATGGGCGTGGATAGCGGTTTGACTCACGGGGATTTCCAAGTCTCCACCCCATTGACGTC
AATGGGAGTTTGTTTTGGCACCAAAATCAACGGGACTTTCCAAAATGTCGTAACAACTCCGCCCCATTGA
CGCAAATGGGCGGTAGGCGTGTACGGTGGGAGGTCTATATAAGCAGCGCGTTTTGCCTGTACTGGGTCTC
TCTGGTTAGACCAGATCTGAGCCTGGGAGCTCTCTGGCTAACTAGGGAACCCACTGCTTAAGCCTCAATA
AAGCTTGCCTTGAGTGCTTCAAGTAGTGTGTGCCCGTCTGTTGTGTGACTCTGGTAACTAGAGATCCCTC
AGACCCTTTTAGTCAGTGTGGAAAATCTCTAGCAGTGGCGCCCGAACAGGGACTTGAAAGCGAAAGGGAA
ACCAGAGGAGCTCTCTCGACGCAGGACTCGGCTTGCTGAAGCGCGCACGGCAAGAGGCGAGGGGCGGCGA
CTGGTGAGTACGCCAAAAATTTTGACTAGCGGAGGCTAGAAGGAGAGAGATGGGTGCGAGAGCGTCAGTA
TTAAGCGGGGGAGAATTAGATCGCGATGGGAAAAAATTCGGTTAAGGCCAGGGGGAAAGAAAAAATATAA
ATTAAAACATATAGTATGGGCAAGCAGGGAGCTAGAACGATTCGCAGTTAATCCTGGCCTGTTAGAAACA
TCAGAAGGCTGTAGACAAATACTGGGACAGCTACAACCATCCCTTCAGACAGGATCAGAAGAACTTAGAT
CATTATATAATACAGTAGCAACCCTCTATTGTGTGCATCAAAGGATAGAGATAAAAGACACCAAGGAAGC
TTTAGACAAGATAGAGGAAGAGCAAAACAAAAGTAAGACCACCGCACAGCAAGCGGCCGCTGATCTTCAG
ACCTGGAGGAGGAGATATGAGGGACAATTGGAGAAGTGAATTATATAAATATAAAGTAGTAAAAATTGAA
CCATTAGGAGTAGCACCCACCAAGGCAAAGAGAAGAGTGGTGCAGAGAGAAAAAAGAGCAGTGGGAATAG
GAGCTTTGTTCCTTGGGTTCTTGGGAGCAGCAGGAAGCACTATGGGCGCAGCGTCAATGACGCTGACGGT
ACAGGCCAGACAATTATTGTCTGGTATAGTGCAGCAGCAGAACAATTTGCTGAGGGCTATTGAGGCGCAA
CAGCATCTGTTGCAACTCACAGTCTGGGGCATCAAGCAGCTCCAGGCAAGAATCCTGGCTGTGGAAAGAT
ACCTAAAGGATCAACAGCTCCTGGGGATTTGGGGTTGCTCTGGAAAACTCATTTGCACCACTGCTGTGCC
TTGGAATGCTAGTTGGAGTAATAAATCTCTGGAACAGATTTGGAATCACACGACCTGGATGGAGTGGGAC
AGAGAAATTAACAATTACACAAGCTTAATACACTCCTTAATTGAAGAATCGCAAAACCAGCAAGAAAAGA
ATGAACAAGAATTATTGGAATTAGATAAATGGGCAAGTTTGTGGAATTGGTTTAACATAACAAATTGGCT
GTGGTATATAAAATTATTCATAATGATAGTAGGAGGCTTGGTAGGTTTAAGAATAGTTTTTGCTGTACTT
TCTATAGTGAATAGAGTTAGGCAGGGATATTCACCATTATCGTTTCAGACCCACCTCCCAACCCCGAGGG
GACCCGACAGGCCCGAAGGAATAGAAGAAGAAGGTGGAGAGAGAGACAGAGACAGATCCATTCGATTAGT
GAACGGATCGGCACTGCGTGCGCCAATTCTGCAGACAAATGGCAGTATTCATCCACAATTTTAAAAGAAA
AGGGGGGATTGGGGGGTACAGTGCAGGGGAAAGAATAGTAGACATAATAGCAACAGACATACAAACTAAA
GAATTACAAAAACAAATTACAAAAATTCAAAATTTTCGGGTTTATTACAGGGACAGCAGAGATCCAGTTT
GGTTAGATCTCGAGTTTACCACTCCCTATCAGTGATAGAGAAAAGTGAAAGTCGAGTTTACCACTCCCTA
TCAGTGATAGAGAAAAGTGAAAGTCGAGTTTACCACTCCCTATCAGTGATAGAGAAAAGTGAAAGTCGAG
TTTACCACTCCCTATCAGTGATAGAGAAAAGTGAAAGTCGAGTTTACCACTCCCTATCAGTGATAGAGAA
AAGTGAAAGTCGAGTTTACCACTCCCTATCAGTGATAGAGAAAAGTGAAAGTCGAGCTCGGTACCCGGGT
CGAGGTAGGCGTGTACGGTGGGAGGCCTATATAAGCAGAGCTCGTTTAGTGAACCGTCAGATCGCCTGGA
GACGCCATCCACGCTGTTTTGACCTCCATAGAAGACACCGGGACCGATCCAGCCTCCGCGGCCCCGAATT
CACCGGTTCTAGAATGGGCATCGTGGAGCCGGGTTGCGGAGACATGCTGACGGGCACCGAGCCGATGCCG
GGGAGCGACGAGGGCCGGGCGCCTGGCGCCGACCCGCAGCACCGCTACTTCTACCCGGAGCCGGGCGCGC
AGGACGCGGACGAGCGTCGCGGGGGCGGCAGCCTGGGGTCTCCCTACCCGGGGGGCGCCTTGGTGCCCGC
CCCGCCGAGCCGCTTCCTTGGAGCCTACGCCTACCCGCCGCGACCCCAGGCGGCCGGCTTCCCCGGCGCG
GGCGAGTCCTTCCCGCCGCCCGCGGACGCCGAGGGCTACCAGCCGGGCGAGGGCTACGCCGCCCCGGACC
CGCGCGCCGGGCTCTACCCGGGGCCGCGTGAGGACTACGCGCTACCCGCGGGACTGGAGGTGTCGGGGAA
ACTGAGGGTCGCGCTCAACAACCACCTGTTGTGGTCCAAGTTTAATCAGCACCAGACAGAGATGATCATC
ACCAAGCAGGGACGGCGGATGTTCCCATTCCTGTCATTTACTGTGGCCGGGCTGGAGCCCACCAGCCACT
ACAGGATGTTTGTGGACGTGGTCTTGGTGGACCAGCACCACTGGCGGTACCAGAGCGGCAAGTGGGTGCA
GTGTGGAAAGGCCGAGGGCAGCATGCCAGGAAACCGCCTGTACGTCCACCCGGACTCCCCCAACACAGGA
GCGCACTGGATGCGCCAGGAAGTTTCATTTGGGAAACTAAAGCTCACAAACAACAAGGGGGCGTCCAACA
ATGTGACCCAGATGATTGTGCTCCAGTCCCTCCATAAGTACCAGCCCCGGCTGCATATCGTTGAGGTGAA
CGACGGAGAGCCAGAGGCAGCCTGCAACGCTTCCAACACGCATATCTTTACTTTCCAAGAAACCCAGTTC
ATTGCCGTGACTGCCTACCAGAATGCCGAGATTACTCAGCTGAAAATTGATAATAACCCCTTTGCCAAAG
GATTCCGGGAGAACTTTGAGTCCATGTACACATCTGTTGACACCAGCATCCCCTCCCCGCCTGGACCCAA
CTGTCAATTCCTTGGGGGAGATCACTACTCTCCTCTCCTACCCAACCAGTATCCTGTTCCCAGCCGCTTC
TACCCCGACCTTCCTGGCCAGGCGAAGGATGTGGTTCCCCAGGCTTACTGGCTGGGGGCCCCCCGGGACC
ACAGCTATGAGGCTGAGTTTCGAGCAGTCAGCATGAAGCCTGCATTCTTGCCCTCTGCCCCTGGGCCCAC
CATGTCCTACTACCGAGGCCAGGAGGTCCTGGCACCTGGAGCTGGCTGGCCTGTGGCACCCCAGTACCCT
CCCAAGATGGGCCCGGCCAGCTGGTTCCGCCCTATGCGGACTCTGCCCATGGAACCCGGCCCTGGAGGCT
CAGAGGGACGGGGACCAGAGGACCAGGGTCCCCCCTTGGTGTGGACTGAGATTGCCCCCATCCGGCCGGA
ATCCAGTGATTCAGGACTGGGCGAAGGAGACTCTAAGAGGAGGCGCGTGTCCCCCTATCCTTCCAGTGGT
GACAGCTCCTCCCCTGCTGGGGCCCCTTCTCCTTTTGATAAGGAAGCTGAAGGACAGTTTTATAACTATT
TTCCCAACTAGTTCGAAGATATCAAGCTTATCGATAATCAACCTCTGGATTACAAAATTTGTGAAAGATT
GACTGGTATTCTTAACTATGTTGCTCCTTTTACGCTATGTGGATACGCTGCTTTAATGCCTTTGTATCAT
GCTATTGCTTCCCGTATGGCTTTCATTTTCTCCTCCTTGTATAAATCCTGGTTGCTGTCTCTTTATGAGG
AGTTGTGGCCCGTTGTCAGGCAACGTGGCGTGGTGTGCACTGTGTTTGCTGACGCAACCCCCACTGGTTG
GGGCATTGCCACCACCTGTCAGCTCCTTTCCGGGACTTTCGCTTTCCCCCTCCCTATTGCCACGGCGGAA
CTCATCGCCGCCTGCCTTGCCCGCTGCTGGACAGGGGCTCGGCTGTTGGGCACTGACAATTCCGTGGTGT
TGTCGGGGAAATCATCGTCCTTTCCTTGGCTGCTCGCCTGTGTTGCCACCTGGATTCTGCGCGGGACGTC
CTTCTGCTACGTCCCTTCGGCCCTCAATCCAGCGGACCTTCCTTCCCGCGGCCTGCTGCCGGCTCTGCGG
CCTCTTCCGCGTCTTCGCCTTCGCCCTCAGACGAGTCGGATCTCCCTTTGGGCCGCCTCCCCGCATCGAT
ACCGTCGACCTCGAGACCTAGAAAAACATGGAGCAATCACAAGTAGCAATACAGCAGCTACCAATGCTGA
TTGTGCCTGGCTAGAAGCACAAGAGGAGGAGGAGGTGGGTTTTCCAGTCACACCTCAGGTACCTTTAAGA
CCAATGACTTACAAGGCAGCTGTAGATCTTAGCCACTTTTTAAAAGAAAAGGGGGGACTGGAAGGGCTAA
TTCACTCCCAACGAAGACAAGATATCCTTGATCTGTGGATCTACCACACACAAGGCTACTTCCCTGATTG
GCAGAACTACACACCAGGGCCAGGGATCAGATATCCACTGACCTTTGGATGGTGCTACAAGCTAGTACCA
GTTGAGCAAGAGAAGGTAGAAGAAGCCAATGAAGGAGAGAACACCCGCTTGTTACACCCTGTGAGCCTGC
ATGGGATGGATGACCCGGAGAGAGAAGTATTAGAGTGGAGGTTTGACAGCCGCCTAGCATTTCATCACAT
GGCCCGAGAGCTGCATCCGGACTGTACTGGGTCTCTCTGGTTAGACCAGATCTGAGCCTGGGAGCTCTCT
GGCTAACTAGGGAACCCACTGCTTAAGCCTCAATAAAGCTTGCCTTGAGTGCTTCAAGTAGTGTGTGCCC
GTCTGTTGTGTGACTCTGGTAACTAGAGATCCCTCAGACCCTTTTAGTCAGTGTGGAAAATCTCTAGCAG
GGCCCGTTTAAACCCGCTGATCAGCCTCGACTGTGCCTTCTAGTTGCCAGCCATCTGTTGTTTGCCCCTC
CCCCGTGCCTTCCTTGACCCTGGAAGGTGCCACTCCCACTGTCCTTTCCTAATAAAATGAGGAAATTGCA
TCGCATTGTCTGAGTAGGTGTCATTCTATTCTGGGGGGTGGGGTGGGGCAGGACAGCAAGGGGGAGGATT
GGGAAGACAATAGCAGGCATGCTGGGGATGCGGTGGGCTCTATGGCTTCTGAGGCGGAAAGAACCAGCTG
GGGCTCTAGGGGGTATCCCC
[124 nt withheld, positions 6041-6164]
C
[91 nt withheld, positions 6166-6256]
A
[49 nt withheld, positions 6258-6306]
CCTTTGACGTTGGAGTCCACGTTCTTT
[37 nt withheld, positions 6334-6370]
ACCCTATCTCGGTCTATTCTTTTGATTTATAAGGGATTTTGCCGATTTCGGCCTATTGGTTAAAAAATGA
GCTGATTTAACAAAAATTTAACGCGAATTAATTCTGTGGAATGTGTGTCAGTTAGGGTGTGGAAAGTCCC
CAGGCTCCCCAGCAGGCAGAAGTATGCAAAGCATGCATCTCAATTAGTCAGCAACCATAGKCCSRMMSYY
MMCWSSSYCCCYASCAGGCAGAAGTATGCAAAGCATGCATCTCAATTAGTCAGCAACCATAGTCCCGCCC
CTAACTCCGCCCATCCCGCCCCTAACTCCGCCCAGTTCCGCCCATTCTCCGCCCCATGGCTGACTAATTT
TTTTTATTTATGCAGAGGCCGAGGCCGCCTCTGCCTCTGAGCTATTCCAGAAGTAGTGAGGAGGCTTTTT
TGGAGGCCTAGGCTTTTGCAAAAAGCTCCCGGGAGCTTGTATATCCATTTTCGGATCTGATCAGCACGTG
TTGACAATTAATCATCGGCATAGTATATCGGCATAGTATAATACGACAAGGTGAGGAACTAAACCATGGC
CAAGTTGACCAGTGCCGTTCCGGTGCTCACCGCGCGCGACGTCGCCGGAGCGGTCGAGTTCTGGACCGAC
CGGCTCGGGTTCTCCCGGGACTTCGTGGAGGACGACTTCGCCGGTGTGGTCCGGGACGACGTGACCCTGT
TCATCAGCGCGGTCCAGGACCAGGTGGTGCCGGACAACACCCTGGCCTGGGTGTGGGTGCGCGGCCTGGA
CGAGCTGTACGCCGAGTGGTCGGAGGTCGTGTCCACGAACTTCCGGGACGCCTCCGGGCCGGCCATGACC
GAGATCGGCGAGCAGCCGTGGGGGCGGGAGTTCGCCCTGCGCGACCCGGCCGGCAACTGCGTGCACTTCG
TGGCCGAGGAGCAGGACTGACACGTGCTACGAGATTTCGATTCCACCGCCGCCTTCTATGAAAGGTTGGG
CTTCGGAATCGTTTTCCGGGACGCCGGCTGGATGATCCTCCAGCGCGGGGATCTCATGCTGGAGTTCTTC
GCCCACCCCAACTTGTTTATTGCAGCTTATAATGGTTACAAATAAAGCAATAGCATCACAAATTTCACAA
ATAAAGCATTTTTTTCACTGCATTCTAGTTGTGGTTTGTCCAAACTCATCAATGTATCTTATCATGTCTG
TATACCGTCGACCTCTAGCTAGAGCTTGGCGTAATCATGGTCATAGCTGTTTCCTGTGTGAAATTGTTAT
CCGCTCACAATTCCACACAACATACGAGCCGGAAGCATAAAGTGTAAAGCCTGGGGTGCCTAATGAGTGA
GCTAACTCACATTAATTGCGTTGCGCTCACTGCCCGCTTTCCAGTCGGGAAACCTGTCGTGCCAGCTGCA
TTAATGAATCGGCCAACGCGCGGGGAGAGGCGGTTTGCGTATTGGGCGCTCTTCCGCTTCCTCGCTCACT
GACTCGCTGCGCTCGGTCGTTCGGCTGCGGCGAGCGGTATCAGCTCACTCAAAGGCGGTAATACGGTTAT
CCACAGAATCAGGGGATAACGCAGGAAAGAACATGTGAGCAAAAGGCCAGCAAAAGGCCAGGAACCGTAA
AAAGGCCGCGTTGCTGGCGTTTTTCCATAGGCTCCGCCCCCCTGACGAGCATCACAAAAATCGACGCTCA
AGTCAGAGGTGGCGAAACCCGACAGGACTATAAAGATACCAGGCGTTTCCCCCTGGAAGCTCCCTCGTGC
GCTCTCCTGTTCCGACCCTGCCGCTTACCGGATACCTGTCCGCCTTTCTCCCTTCGGGAAGCGTGGCGCT
TTCTCATAGCTCACGCTGTAGGTATCTCAGTTCGGTGTAGGTCGTTCGCTCCAAGCTGGGCTGTGTGCAC
GAACCCCCCGTTCAGCCCGACCGCTGCGCCTTATCCGGTAACTATCGTCTTGAGTCCAACCCGGTAAGAC
ACGACTTATCGCCACTGGCAGCAGCCACTGGTAACAGGATTAGCAGAGCGAGGTATGTAGGCGGTGCTAC
AGAGTTCTTGAAGTGGTGGCCTAACTACGGCTACACTAGAAGAACAGTATTTGGTATCTGCGCTCTGCTG
AAGCCAGTTACCTTCGGAAAAAGAGTTGGTAGCTCTTGATCCGGCAAACAAACCACCGCTGGTAGCGGTG
GTTTTTTTGTTTGCAAGCAGCAGATTACGCGCAGAAAAAAAGGATCTCAAGAAGATCCTTTGATCTTTTC
TACGGGGTCTGACGCTCAGTGGAACGAAAACTCACGTTAAGGGATTTTGGTCATGAGATTATCAAAAAGG
ATCTTCACCTAGATCCTTTTAAATTAAAAATGAAGTTTTAAATCAATCTAAAGTATATATGAGTAAACTT
GGTCTGACAGTTACCAATGCTTAATCAGTGAGGCACCTATCTCAGCGATCTGTCTATTTCGTTCATCCAT
AGTTGCCTGACTCCCCGTCGTGTAGATAACTACGATACGGGAGGGCTTACCATCTGGCCCCAGTGCTGCA
ATGATACCGCGAGACCCACGCTCACCGGCTCCAGATTTATCAGCAATAAACCAGCCAGCCGGAAGGGCCG
AGCGCAGAAGTGGTCCTGCAACTTTATCCGCCTCCATCCAGTCTATTAATTGTTGCCGGGAAGCTAGAGT
AAGTAGTTCGCCAGTTAATAGTTTGCGCAACGTTGTTGCCATTGCTACAGGCATCGTGGTGTCACGCTCG
TCGTTTGGTATGGCTTCATTCAGCTCCGGTTCCCAACGATCAAGGCGAGTTACATGATCCCCCATGTTGT
GCAAAAAAGCGGTTAGCTCCTTCGGTCCTCCGATCGTTGTCAGAAGTAAGTTGGCCGCAGTGTTATCACT
CATGGTTATGGCAGCACTGCATAATTCTCTTACTGTCATGCCATCCGTAAGATGCTTTTCTGTGACTGGT
GAGTACTCAACCAAGTCATTCTGAGAATAGTGTATGCGGCGACCGAGTTGCTCTTGCCCGGCGTCAATAC
GGGATAATACCGCGCCACATAGCAGAACTTTAAAAGTGCTCATCATTGGAAAACGTTCTTCGGGGCGAAA
ACTCTCAAGGATCTTACCGCTGTTGAGATCCAGTTCGATGTAACCCACTCGTGCACCCAACTGATCTTCA
GCATCTTTTACTTTCACCAGCGTTTCTGGGTGAGCAAAAACAGGAAGGCAAAATGCCGCAAAAAAGGGAA
TAAGGGCGACACGGAAATGTTGAATACTCATACTCTTCCTTTTTCAATATTATTGAAGCATTTATCAGGG
TTATTGTCTCATGAGCGGATACATATTTGAATGTATTTAGAAAAATAAACAAATAGGGGTTCCGCGCACA
TTTCCCCGAAAAGTGCCACCTGACGTCGACGGATCGGGAGATCTCCCGATCCCCTATGGTGCACTCTCAG
TACAATCTGCTCTGATGCCGCATAGTTAAGCCAGTATCTGCTCCCTGCTTGTGTGTTGGAGGTCGCTGAG
TAGTGCGCGAGCAAAATTTAAGCTACAACAAGGCAAGGCTTGACCGACAATTGCATGAAGAATCTGCTTA
GGGTTAGGCGTTTTGCGCTGCTTCG
